>Addgene plasmid #211066 | pNLF1-N_CRBN:1-442 | addgene full sequence | sequence record 425945 | Addgene NGS Result
TCAATATTGGCCATTAGCCATATTATTCATTGGTTATATAGCATAAATCAATATTGGCTATTGGCCATTG
CATACGTTGTATCTATATCATAATATGTACATTTATATTGGCTCATGTCCAATATGACCGCCATGTTGGC
ATTGATTATTGACTAGTTATTAATAGTAATCAATTACGGGGTCATTAGTTCATAGCCCATATATGGAGTT
CCGCGTTACATAACTTACGGTAAATGGCCCGCCTGGCTGACCGCCCAACGACCCCCGCCCATTGACGTCA
ATAATGACGTATGTTCCCATAGTAACGCCAATAGGGACTTTCCATTGACGTCAATGGGTGGAGTATTTAC
GGTAAACTGCCCACTTGGCAGTACATCAAGTGTATCATATGCCAAGTCCGCCCCCTATTGACGTCAATGA
CGGTAAATGGCCCGCCTGGCATTATGCCCAGTACATGACCTTACGGGACTTTCCTACTTGGCAGTACATC
TACGTATTAGTCATCGCTATTACCATGGTGATGCGGTTTTGGCAGTACACCAATGGGCGTGGATAGCGGT
TTGACTCACGGGGATTTCCAAGTCTCCACCCCATTGACGTCAATGGGAGTTTGTTTTGGCACCAAAATCA
ACGGGACTTTCCAAAATGTCGTAATAACCCCGCCCCGTTGACGCAAATGGGCGGTAGGCGTGTACGGTGG
GAGGTCTATATAAGCAGAGCTGGTTTAGTGAACCGTCAGATCACTAGAAGCTTTATTGCGGTAGTTTATC
ACAGTTAAATTGCTAACGCAGTCAGTGCTTCTGACACAACAGTCTCGAACTTAAGCTGCAGAAGTTGGTC
GTGAGGCACTGGGCAGGTAAGTATCAAGGTTACAAGACAGGTTTAAGGAGACCAATAGAAACTGGGCTTG
TCGAGACAGAGAAGACTCTTGCGTTTCTGATAGGCACCTATTGGTCTTACTGACATCCACTTTGCCTTTC
TCTCCACAGGTGTCCACTCCCAGTTCAATTACAGCTCTTAAGGCTAGAGTATTAATACGACTCACTATAG
GGCTAGCGCTCACCATGGTCTTCACACTCGAAGATTTCGTTGGGGACTGGCGACAGACAGCCGGCTACAA
CCTGGACCAAGTCCTTGAACAGGGAGGTGTGTCCAGTTTGTTTCAGAATCTCGGGGTGTCCGTAACTCCG
ATCCAAAGGATTGTCCTGAGCGGTGAAAATGGGCTGAAGATCGACATCCATGTCATCATCCCGTATGAAG
GTCTGAGCGGCGACCAAATGGGCCAGATCGAAAAAATTTTTAAGGTGGTGTACCCTGTGGATGATCATCA
CTTTAAGGTGATCCTGCACTATGGCACACTGGTAATCGACGGGGTTACGCCGAACATGATCGACTATTTC
GGACGGCCGTATGAAGGCATCGCCGTGTTCGACGGCAAAAAGATCACTGTAACAGGGACCCTGTGGAACG
GCAACAAAATTATCGACGAGCGCCTGATCAACCCCGACGGCTCCCTGCTGTTCCGAGTAACCATCAACGG
AGTGACCGGCTGGCGGCTGTGCGAACGCATTCTGGCGGGCTCGAGCGGCGCGATCGCTTCCGAATTC
[1326 nt withheld, positions 1608-2933]
TAATAATCTAGATTTGGGCCCAATTCCTGCAGGATTTTGCGGCCGCTTGCTGAGTTGGCTGCTGCCACCG
CTGAGCAATAACTAGCATAACCCCTTGGCCGCTTCGAGCAGACATGATAAGATACATTGATGAGTTTGGA
CAAACCACAACTAGAATGCAGTGAAAAAAATGCTTTATTTGTGAAATTTGTGATGCTATTGCTTTATTTG
TAACCATTATAAGCTGCAATAAACAAGTTAACAACAACAATTGCATTCATTTTATGTTTCAGGTTCAGGG
GGAGATGTGGGAGGTTTTTTTAAGCAAGTAAAACCTCTACAAATGTGGTAAAATCGAATTTTAACAAAAT
ATTAACGCTTACAATTTCCTGATGCGGTATTTTCTCCTTACGCATCTGTGCGGTATTTCACACCGCATAC
GCGGATCTGCGCAGCACCATGGCCTGAAATAACCTCTGAAAGAGGAACTTGGTTAGGTACCTTCTGAGGC
GGAAAGAACCAGCTGTGGAATGTGTGTCAGTTAGGGTGTGGAAAGTCCCCAGGCTCCCCAGCAGGCAGAA
GTATGCAAAGCATGCATCTCAATTAGTCAGCAACCAGGTGTGGAAAGTCCCCAGGCTCCCCAGCAGGCAG
AAGTATGCAAAGCATGCATCTCAATTAGTCAGCAACCATAGTCCCGCCCCTAACTCCGCCCATCCCGCCC
CTAACTCCGCCCAGTTCCGCCCATTCTCCGCCCCATGGCTGACTAATTTTTTTTATTTATGCAGAGGCCG
AGGCCGCCTCGGCCTCTGAGCTATTCCAGAAGTAGTGAGGAGGCTTTTTTGGAGGCCTAGGCTTTTGCAA
AAAGCTCGATTCTTCTGACACTAGCGCCACCATGAAGAAGCCCGAACTCACCGCTACCAGCGTTGAAAAA
TTTCTCATCGAGAAGTTCGACAGTGTGAGCGACCTGATGCAGTTGTCGGAGGGCGAAGAGAGCCGAGCCT
TCAGCTTCGATGTCGGCGGACGCGGCTATGTACTGCGGGTGAATAGCTGCGCTGATGGCTTCTACAAAGA
CCGCTACGTGTACCGCCACTTCGCCAGCGCTGCACTACCCATCCCCGAAGTGTTGGACATCGGCGAGTTC
AGCGAGAGCCTGACATACTGCATCAGTAGACGCGCCCAAGGCGTTACTCTCCAAGACCTCCCCGAAACAG
AGCTGCCTGCTGTGTTACAGCCTGTCGCCGAAGCTATGGATGCTATTGCCGCCGCCGACCTCAGTCAAAC
CAGCGGCTTCGGCCCATTCGGGCCCCAAGGCATCGGCCAGTACACAACCTGGCGGGATTTCATTTGCGCC
ATTGCTGATCCCCATGTCTACCACTGGCAGACCGTGATGGACGACACCGTGTCCGCCAGCGTAGCTCAAG
CCCTGGACGAACTGATGCTGTGGGCCGAAGACTGTCCCGAGGTGCGCCACCTCGTCCATGCCGACTTCGG
CAGCAACAACGTCCTGACCGACAACGGCCGCATCACCGCCGTAATCGACTGGTCCGAAGCTATGTTCGGG
GACAGTCAGTACGAGGTGGCCAACATCTTCTTCTGGCGGCCCTGGCTGGCTTGCATGGAGCAGCAGACTC
GCTACTTCGAGCGCCGGCATCCCGAGCTGGCCGGCAGCCCTCGTCTGCGAGCCTACATGCTGCGCATCGG
CCTGGATCAGCTCTACCAGAGCCTCGTGGACGGCAACTTCGACGATGCTGCCTGGGCTCAAGGCCGCTGC
GATGCCATCGTCCGCAGCGGGGCCGGCACCGTCGGTCGCACACAAATCGCTCGCCGGAGCGCAGCCGTAT
GGACCGACGGCTGCGTCGAGGTGCTGGCCGACAGCGGCAACCGCCGGCCCAGTACACGACCGCGCGCTAA
GGAGGTAGGTCGAGTTTAGACTCTAGCCATCACGATGGCCGCAATAAAATATCTTTATTTTCATTACATC
TGTGTGTTGGTTTTTTGTGTGAATCGATAGCGATAAGGATCCTCTTTGCGCTTGCGTTTTCCCTTGTCCA
GATAGCCCAGTAGCTGACATTCATCCGGGGTCAGCACCGTTTCTGCGGACTGGCTTTCTACGTAATGGTT
TCTTAGACGTCAGGTGGCACTTTTCGGGGAAATGTGCGCGGAACCCCTATTTGTTTATTTTTCTAAATAC
ATTCAAATATGTATCCGCTCATGAGACAATAACCCTGATAAATGCTTCAATAATATTGAAAAAGGAAGAG
TATGAGTATTCAACATTTCCGTGTCGCCCTTATTCCCTTTTTTGCGGCATTTTGCCTTCCTGTTTTTGCT
CACCCAGAAACGCTGGTGAAAGTAAAAGATGCTGAAGATCAGTTGGGTGCACGAGTGGGTTACATCGAAC
TGGATCTCAACAGCGGTAAGATCCTTGAGAGTTTTCGCCCCGAAGAACGTTTTCCAATGATGAGCACTTT
CAAAGTTCTGCTATGTGGCGCGGTATTATCCCGTATTGACGCCGGGCAAGAGCAACTCGGTCGCCGCATA
CACTATTCTCAGAATGACTTGGTTGAGTACTCACCAGTCACAGAAAAGCATCTTACGGATGGCATGACAG
TAAGAGAATTATGCAGTGCTGCCATAACCATGAGTGATAACACTGCGGCCAACTTACTTCTGACAACTAT
CGGAGGACCGAAGGAGCTAACCGCTTTTTTGCACAACATGGGGGATCATGTAACTCGCCTTGATCGTTGG
GAACCGGAGCTGAATGAAGCCATACCAAACGACGAGCGTGACACCACGATGCCTGTAGCAATGGCAACAA
CGTTGCGCAAACTATTAACTGGCGAACTACTTACTCTAGCTTCCCGGCAACAATTAATAGACTGGATGGA
GGCGGATAAAGTTGCAGGACCACTTCTGCGCTCGGCCCTTCCGGCTGGCTGGTTTATTGCTGATAAATCT
GGAGCCGGTGAGCGTGGGTCTCGCGGTATCATTGCAGCACTGGGGCCAGATGGTAAGCCCTCCCGTATCG
TAGTTATCTACACGACGGGGAGTCAGGCAACTATGGATGAACGAAATAGACAGATCGCTGAGATAGGTGC
CTCACTGATTAAGCATTGGTAATTCGAAATGACCGACCAAGCGACGCCCAACCGGTATCAGCTCACTCAA
AGGCGGTAATACGGTTATCCACAGAATCAGGGGATAACGCAGGAAAGAACATGTGAGCAAAAGGCCAGCA
AAAGGCCAGGAACCGTAAAAAGGCCGCGTTGCTGGCGTTTTTCCATAGGCTCCGCCCCCCTGACGAGCAT
CACAAAAATCGACGCTCAAGTCAGAGGTGGCGAAACCCGACAGGACTATAAAGATACCAGGCGTTTCCCC
CTGGAAGCTCCCTCGTGCGCTCTCCTGTTCCGACCCTGCCGCTTACCGGATACCTGTCCGCCTTTCTCCC
TTCGGGAAGCGTGGCGCTTTCTCATAGCTCACGCTGTAGGTATCTCAGTTCGGTGTAGGTCGTTCGCTCC
AAGCTGGGCTGTGTGCACGAACCCCCCGTTCAGCCCGACCGCTGCGCCTTATCCGGTAACTATCGTCTTG
AGTCCAACCCGGTAAGACACGACTTATCGCCACTGGCAGCAGCCACTGGTAACAGGATTAGCAGAGCGAG
GTATGTAGGCGGTGCTACAGAGTTCTTGAAGTGGTGGCCTAACTACGGCTACACTAGAAGGACAGTATTT
GGTATCTGCGCTCTGCTGAAGCCAGTTACCTTCGGAAAAAGAGTTGGTAGCTCTTGATCCGGCAAACAAA
CCACCGCTGGTAGCGGTGGTTTTTTTGTTTGCAAGCAGCAGATTACGCGCAGAAAAAAAGGATTTCAAGA
AGATCCTTTGATCTTTTCTACGGGGTCTGACGCTCAGTGGAACGAAAACTCACGTTAAGGGATTTTGGTC
ATGAGATTATCAAAAAGGATCTTCACCTAGATCCTTTTATAGTCCGGAAATACAGGAACGCACGCTGGAT
GGCCCTTCGCTGGGATGGTGAAACCATGAAAAATGGCAGCTTCAGTGGATTAAGTGGGGGTAATGTGGCC
TGTACCCTCTGGTTGCATAGGTATTCATACGGTTAAAATTTATCAGGCGCGATTGCGGCAGTTTTTCGGG
TGGTTTGTTGCCATTTTTACCTGTCTGCTGCCGTGATCGCGCTGAACGCGTTTTAGCGGTGCGTACAATT
AAGGGATTATGGTAAATCCACTTACTGTCTGCCCTCGTAGCCATCGAGATAAACCGCAGTACTCCGGCCA
CGATGCGTCCGGCGTAGAGGATCGAGATCT
Features (pLannotate 1.2.2; 20 found; start..end, strand, type, name):
    140..517     +  enhancer       CMV enhancer: human cytomegalovirus immediate early enhancer
    519..718     +  promoter       CMV promoter: human cytomegalovirus (CMV) immediate early promoter
    857..989     +  intron         chimeric intron: chimera between introns from human β-globin and immunoglobulin heavy chain genes
   1033..1051    +  promoter       T7 promoter: promoter for bacteriophage T7 RNA polymerase
   1065..1577    +  CDS            Nluc: NanoLuc® luciferase human codon-optimized
   1608..2933    +  CDS            CRBN (sequence withheld): CRBN_HUMAN - Experimental evidence at protein level: Swiss-Prot protein existence level 1. Substrate recognition component of a DCX (DDB1-CUL4-X-box) E3 protein ligase complex that mediates the ubiquitination and subsequent proteasomal degradation of target proteins, such as MEIS2 (Probable). Normal degradation of key regulatory proteins is required for normal limb outgrowth and expression of the fibroblast growth factor FGF8 (PubMed:20223979, PubMed:24328678, PubMed:25043012, PubMed:25108355). Maintains presynaptic glutamate release and consequently cognitive functions, such as memory and lea
   2982..3007    +  CDS            SET1 (fragment): solubility-enhancement tag derived from T7 phage gene 10B
   3015..3031    +  terminator     T7 terminator (fragment): transcription terminator for bacteriophage T7 RNA polymerase
   3051..3172    -  polyA_signal   SV40 poly(A) signal: SV40 polyadenylation signal
   3195..3263    -  CDS            large T antigen (fragment): large T antigen from SV40 (simian virus 40)
   3268..3300    +  rep_origin     M13 ori (fragment): M13 bacteriophage origin of replication; arrow indicates direction of (+) strand synthesis
   3301..3352    -  misc_feature   bom (fragment): basis of mobility region from pBR322
   3417..3774    +  promoter       SV40 promoter: SV40 enhancer and early promoter
   3805..4827    +  CDS            hph: KHYB_ECOLX - Experimental evidence at protein level: Swiss-Prot protein existence level 1. The aminoglycoside phosphotransferases achieve inactivation of their antibiotic substrates by phosphorylation. Only phosphorylates hygromycin and closely related compounds such as demethyl analogs and destomycin. From Escherichia coli.
   4866..4914    +  polyA_signal   poly(A) signal: synthetic polyadenylation signal
   4935..5027    -  CDS            tnpA (fragment): TN5P_ECOLX - Also known as tnp. Experimental evidence at protein level: Swiss-Prot protein existence level 1. Mediates transposition of transposon Tn5 by a 'cut and paste' mechanism. First, the monomeric transposase binds the 19 bp inverted DNA repeats flanking the transposon. Then, dimerization of the DNA- bound transposase creates a synaptic DNA complex. After nicking of the first DNA strand, excision of the transposon proceeds through a series of intermediates. The transposase then mediates the insertion of the transposon at a new site by strand transfer. The activity of the wild- type tran
   5070..5174    +  promoter       AmpR promoter: bla
   5175..6035    +  CDS            AmpR: β-lactamase; bla; confers resistance to ampicillin, carbenicillin, and related antibiotics
   6193..6781    -  rep_origin     ori: high-copy-number ColE1/pMB1/pBR322/pUC origin of replication
   6897..7180    +  misc_feature   cer region: ColE1-derived recombination site that helps to maintain plasmids as monomers
