[The description below was written by a language model from this plasmid's Addgene catalogue record and pLannotate feature annotations shown in this document.]
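Description:
pNLF1-N_CRBN:1-442 is a mammalian expression plasmid of about 7.2 kb built on the Promega pNLF1-N backbone, which is designed for making N-terminal NanoLuc luciferase fusions. It is propagated in E. coli as a high-copy plasmid using a ColE1/pUC-type origin and an ampicillin-resistance (β-lactamase) gene. A ColE1 cer site is also present, which helps keep the plasmid in monomeric form. For selection in mammalian cells, an SV40 enhancer/early promoter drives the hygromycin phosphotransferase gene (hph), followed by a synthetic polyadenylation signal.

The expression cassette consists of the human CMV immediate-early enhancer and promoter, a chimeric β-globin/immunoglobulin intron that supports efficient processing of the transcript, and a T7 promoter upstream of the coding region that could allow in vitro transcription. The open reading frame begins with human codon-optimized NanoLuc, joined through a short linker to full-length, wild-type human cereblon (CRBN, residues M1–L442, 1,326 bp), and is followed by an SV40 poly(A) signal. The CRBN sequence derives from a Mammalian Gene Collection clone and was inserted by ligation-independent cloning between retained EcoRI and XbaI sites. Several short annotated fragments, such as the SET1, T7 terminator, large T antigen, M13 ori, bom and tnpA hits, appear to be partial matches within backbone sequence rather than functional elements.

CRBN is the substrate-recognition subunit of the DDB1–CUL4 E3 ubiquitin ligase complex. The record gives the purpose only as mammalian expression of NanoLuc-tagged full-length CRBN. Fusions of this kind are commonly used as luminescent donors in bioluminescence-based assays of ligand engagement or protein interaction in cells, which fits the associated ligandability study.
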