Addgene plasmid #211066: pNLF1-N_CRBN:1-442
Purpose: Mammalian expression of full-length human CRBN. N-terminal NanoLuc luciferase tag.
Depositing lab: Cheryl Arrowsmith. Depositing organization: University of Toronto. Publication: A Target Class Ligandability Evaluation of WD40 Repeat-Containing Proteins. Ackloo S, Li F, Szewczyk M, Seitova A, Loppnau P, Zeng H, Xu J, Ahmad S, Arnautova YA, Baghaie AJ, Beldar S, Bolotokova A, Centrella PA, Chau I, Clark MA, Cuozzo JW, Dehghani-Tafti S, Disch JS, Dong A, Dumas A, Feng JA, Ghiabi P, Gibson E, Gilmer J, Goldman B, Green SR, Guie MA, Guilinger JP, Harms N, Herasymenko O, Houliston S, Hutchinson A, Kearnes S, Keefe AD, Kimani SW, Kramer T, Kutera M, Kwak HA, Lento C, Li Y, Liu J, Loup J, Machado RAC, Mulhern CJ, Perveen S, Righetto GL, Riley P, Shrestha S, Sigel EA, Silva M, Sintchak MD, Slakman BL, Taylor RD, Thompson J, Torng W, Underkoffler C, von Rechenberg M, Walsh RT, Watson I, Wilson DJ, Wolf E, Yadav M, Yazdi AK, Zhang J, Zhang Y, Santhakumar V, Edwards AM, Barsyte-Lovejoy D, Schapira M, Brown PJ, Halabelian L, Arrowsmith CH. J Med Chem. 2025 Jan 23;68(2):1092-1112. doi: 10.1021/acs.jmedchem.4c02010. Epub 2024 Nov 4. PubMed 39495097.
Backbone
  Vector backbone: pNLF1-N
  Backbone manufacturer: Promega
  Vector type: Mammalian Expression
  Selectable markers: Hygromycin
Growth in bacteria
  Bacterial resistance: Ampicillin, 100 μg/mL
  Growth temperature: 37°C
  Growth strain: DH5alpha
  Copy number: High Copy
Gene/Insert
  Gene/Insert name: CRBN:M1-L442
  Species: H. sapiens (human)
  Insert size (bp): 1326
  Mutation: wild type
  Entrez Gene: CRBN (a.k.a. MRT2, MRT2A)
  Promoter: CMV
  Tag / fusion protein: NanoLuc luciferase (N terminal on insert)
  Cloning method: Ligation Independent Cloning
  Sequencing primers: 5′ gtaaccatcaacggagtgac; 3′ tatcatgtctgctcgaagc
Resource information
  A portion of this plasmid was derived from a plasmid made by: Mammalian Gene Collection (BC017419)
Terms and licenses: Academic/Nonprofit Terms; Industry Terms: Not Available to Industry
Depositor comments: 5' Cloning Site: EcoR1 (not destroyed), 3' Cloning Site: Xba1 (not destroyed). N terminal tag: mvftledfvgdwrqtagynldqvleqggvsslfqnlgvsvtpiqrivlsgenglkidihviipyeglsgdqmgqiekifkvvypvddhhfkvilhygtlvidgvtpnmidyfgrpyegiavfdgkkitvtgtlwngnkiiderlinpdgsllfrvtingvtgwrlcerilagssgaiasef.
How to cite: pNLF1-N_CRBN:1-442 was a gift from Cheryl Arrowsmith (Addgene plasmid # 211066 ; http://n2t.net/addgene:211066 ; RRID:Addgene_211066)
