>Addgene plasmid #211066 | pNLF1-N_CRBN:1-442 | depositor partial sequence | sequence record 411612 | Insert sequence
[1326 nt withheld, positions 1-1326]
